>Addgene plasmid #121734 | IO502: pMVP (R4-R3) eCFP | addgene full sequence | sequence record 237158 | Addgene NGS Result
CTTTCCTGCGTTATCCCCTGATTCTGTGGATAACCGTATTACCGCCTTTGAGTGAGCTGATACCGCTCGC
CGCAGCCGAACGACCGAGCGCAGCGAGTCAGTGAGCGAGGAAGCGGAAGAGCGCCCAATACGCAAACCGC
CTCTCCCCGCGCGTTGGCCGATTCATTAATGCAGCTGGCACGACAGGTTTCCCGACTGGAAAGCGGGCAG
TGAGCGCAACGCAATTAATACGCGTACCGCTAGCCAGGAAGAGTTTGTAGAAACGCAAAAAGGCCATCCG
TCAGGATGGCCTTCTGCTTAGTTTGATGCCTGGCAGTTTATGGCGGGCGTCCTGCCCGCCACCCTCCGGG
CCGTTGCTTCACAACGTTCAAATCCGCTCCCGGCGGATTTGTCCTACTCAGGAGAGCGTTCACCGACAAA
CAACAGATAAAACGAAAGGCCCAGTCTTCCGACTGAGCCTTTCGTTTTATTTGATGCCTGGCAGTTCCCT
ACTCTCGCGTTAACGCTAGCATGGATGTTTTCCCAGTCACGACGTTGTAAAACGACGGCCAGTCTTAAGC
TCGGGCCCCTACAGGTCACTAATACCATCTAAGTAGTTGATTCATAGTGACTGGATATGTTGTGTTTTAC
AGTATTATGTAGTCTGTTTTTTATGCAAAATCTAATTTAATATATTGATATTTATATCATTTTACGTTTC
TCGTTCAACTTTTCTATACAAAGTTGCCATGGTGAGCAAGGGCGAGGAGCTGTTCACCGGGGTGGTGCCC
ATCCTGGTCGAGCTGGACGGCGACGTAAACGGCCACAAGTTCAGCGTGTCCGGCGAGGGCGAGGGCGATG
CCACCTACGGCAAGCTGACCCTGAAGTTCATCTGCACCACCGGCAAGCTGCCCGTGCCCTGGCCCACCCT
CGTGACCACCCTGACCTGGGGCGTGCAGTGCTTCAGCCGCTACCCCGACCACATGAAGCAGCACGACTTC
TTCAAGTCCGCCATGCCCGAAGGCTACGTCCAGGAGCGCACCATCTTCTTCAAGGACGACGGCAACTACA
AGACCCGCGCCGAGGTGAAGTTCGAGGGCGACACCCTGGTGAACCGCATCGAGCTGAAGGGCATCGACTT
CAAGGAGGACGGCAACATCCTGGGGCACAAGCTGGAGTACAACTACATCAGCCACAACGTCTATATCACC
GCCGACAAGCAGAAGAACGGCATCAAGGCCAACTTCAAGATCCGCCACAACATCGAGGACGGCAGCGTGC
AGCTCGCCGACCACTACCAGCAGAACACCCCCATCGGCGACGGCCCCGTGCTGCTGCCCGACAACCACTA
CCTGAGCACCCAGTCCGCCCTGAGCAAAGACCCCAACGAGAAGCGCGATCACATGGTCCTGCTGGAGTTC
GTGACCGCCGCCGGGATCACTCTCGGCATGGACGAGCTGTACAAGTAAACAACTTTGTATAATAAAGTTG
AACGAGAAACGTAAAATGATATAAATATCAATATATTAAATTAGATTTTGCATAAAAAACAGACTACATA
ATACTGTAAAACACAACATATCCAGTCACTATGAATCAACTACTTAGATGGTATTAGTGACCTGTACTGC
AGGGCGGCCGCGATATCCCCTATAGTGAGTCGTATTACATGGTCATAGCTGTTTCCTGGCAGCTCTGGCC
CGTGTCTCAAAATCTCTGATGTTACATTGCACAAGATAAAAATATATCATCATGAACAATAAAACTGTCT
GCTTACATAAACAGTAATACAAGGGGTGTTATGAGCCATATTCAACGGGAAACGTCGAGGCCGCGATTAA
ATTCCAACATGGATGCTGATTTATATGGGTATAAATGGGCTCGCGATAATGTCGGGCAATCAGGTGCGAC
AATCTATCGCTTGTATGGGAAGCCCGATGCGCCAGAGTTGTTTCTGAAACATGGCAAAGGTAGCGTTGCC
AATGATGTTACAGATGAGATGGTCAGACTAAACTGGCTGACGGAATTTATGCCTCTTCCGACCATCAAGC
ATTTTATCCGTACTCCTGATGATGCATGGTTACTCACCACTGCGATCCCCGGAAAAACAGCATTCCAGGT
ATTAGAAGAATATCCTGATTCAGGTGAAAATATTGTTGATGCGCTGGCAGTGTTCCTGCGCCGGTTGCAT
TCGATTCCTGTTTGTAATTGTCCTTTTAACAGCGATCGCGTATTTCGTCTCGCTCAGGCGCAATCACGAA
TGAATAACGGTTTGGTTGATGCGAGTGATTTTGATGACGAGCGTAATGGCTGGCCTGTTGAACAAGTCTG
GAAAGAAATGCATAAACTTTTGCCATTCTCACCGGATTCAGTCGTCACTCATGGTGATTTCTCACTTGAT
AACCTTATTTTTGACGAGGGGAAATTAATAGGTTGTATTGATGTTGGACGAGTCGGAATCGCAGACCGAT
ACCAGGATCTTGCCATCCTATGGAACTGCCTCGGTGAGTTTTCTCCTTCATTACAGAAACGGCTTTTTCA
AAAATATGGTATTGATAATCCTGATATGAATAAATTGCAGTTTCATTTGATGCTCGATGAGTTTTTCTAA
TCAGAATTGGTTAATTGGTTGTAACACTGGCAGAGCATTACGCTGACTTGACGGGACGGCGCAAGCTCAT
GACCAAAATCCCTTAACGTGAGTTACGCGTCGTTCCACTGAGCGTCAGACCCCGTAGAAAAGATCAAAGG
ATCTTCTTGAGATCCTTTTTTTCTGCGCGTAATCTGCTGCTTGCAAACAAAAAAACCACCGCTACCAGCG
GTGGTTTGTTTGCCGGATCAAGAGCTACCAACTCTTTTTCCGAAGGTAACTGGCTTCAGCAGAGCGCAGA
TACCAAATACTGTTCTTCTAGTGTAGCCGTAGTTAGGCCACCACTTCAAGAACTCTGTAGCACCGCCTAC
ATACCTCGCTCTGCTAATCCTGTTACCAGTGGCTGCTGCCAGTGGCGATAAGTCGTGTCTTACCGGGTTG
GACTCAAGACGATAGTTACCGGATAAGGCGCAGCGGTCGGGCTGAACGGGGGGTTCGTGCACACAGCCCA
GCTTGGAGCGAACGACCTACACCGAACTGAGATACCTACAGCGTGAGCTATGAGAAAGCGCCACGCTTCC
CGAAGGGAGAAAGGCGGACAGGTATCCGGTAAGCGGCAGGGTCGGAACAGGAGAGCGCACGAGGGAGCTT
CCAGGGGGAAACGCCTGGTATCTTTATAGTCCTGTCGGGTTTCGCCACCTCTGACTTGAGCGTCGATTTT
TGTGATGCTCGTCAGGGGGGCGGAGCCTATGGAAAAACGCCAGCAACGCGGCCTTTTTACGGTTCCTGGC
CTTTTGCTGGCCTTTTGCTCACATGTT
Features (pLannotate 1.2.2; 11 found; start..end, strand, type, name):
    121..213     +  CDS            lacI (fragment): lac repressor; lacI; The lac repressor binds to the lac operator to inhibit transcription in E. coli. This inhibition can be relieved by adding lactose or isopropyl-β-D-thiogalactopyranoside (IPTG).
    268..295     -  terminator     rrnB T2 terminator: transcription terminator T2 from the E. coli rrnB gene
    427..470     +  terminator     rrnB T1 terminator: Escherichia coli rrnB; transcription terminator T1 from the E. coli rrnB gene
    517..553     -  CDS            lacZα (fragment): LacZα fragment of β-galactosidase; lacZ fragment
    603..722     -  protein_bind   attR1: mutant version of attR; recombination site for the Gateway® LR reaction LR Clonase™
    706..726     -  protein_bind   attB4: mutant version of attB; core recombination site for the Gateway® BP reaction BP Clonase™
    729..1448    +  CDS            ECFP: enhanced CFP mammalian codon-optimized
   1450..1573    +  protein_bind   attR3: mutant version of attR; recombination site for the Gateway® LR reaction LR Clonase™
   1629..1647    -  promoter       T7 promoter: promoter for bacteriophage T7 RNA polymerase
   1781..2590    +  CDS            KanR: aminoglycoside phosphotransferase; aph(3')-Ia; confers resistance to kanamycin in bacteria or G418 (Geneticin®) in eukaryotes
   2737..3325    +  rep_origin     ori: high-copy-number ColE1/pMB1/pBR322/pUC origin of replication
