[The description below was written by a language model from this plasmid's Addgene catalogue record and pLannotate feature annotations shown in this document.]
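Description:
IO502: pMVP (R4-R3) eCFP is a Gateway entry plasmid from the pMVP modular cloning platform, built on the Invitrogen pDONR221 P4r-P3r donor backbone. It is a small (about 3.4 kb) bacterial cloning vector, not an expression construct. It is propagated in E. coli at high copy number from a ColE1/pUC-type origin and selected with kanamycin through an aminoglycoside phosphotransferase (KanR) gene. Other annotated backbone elements are typical of pDONR vectors: rrnB T1 and T2 transcription terminators upstream of the cloning site, which insulate the insert from read-through transcription, a T7 promoter downstream of the insert on the opposite strand, and short lacI and lacZα fragments that appear to be backbone remnants.

The payload is a roughly 720 bp mammalian codon-optimized enhanced cyan fluorescent protein (ECFP) coding sequence, introduced by Gateway cloning and flanked by attR-type recombination sites. The automated annotation labels the upstream site as attR1 with an overlapping attB4 core. Given the P4r-P3r backbone and the plasmid name, this most likely corresponds to attR4, and the downstream site is annotated as attR3. No promoter or polyadenylation signal for eCFP is annotated within the flanked cassette, so expression depends on the elements supplied by neighbouring modules and the destination vector after assembly.

The plasmid is intended as the R4-R3 position module in 3- or 4-component MultiSite Gateway Pro LR reactions. There it is combined with other pMVP entry clones carrying compatible att sites to place eCFP at a defined position in a multi-part transgene expression vector, for example as a fluorescent reporter or fusion partner.
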