Addgene plasmid #121734: IO502: pMVP (R4-R3) eCFP
Purpose: pMVP R4-R3 entry plasmid, contains eCFP for 3- or 4-component MultiSite Gateway Pro assembly
Depositing lab: Christopher Newgard. Depositing organization: Duke University. Publication: Creation of versatile cloning platforms for transgene expression and dCas9-based epigenome editing. Haldeman JM, Conway AE, Arlotto ME, Slentz DH, Muoio DM, Becker TC, Newgard CB. Nucleic Acids Res. 2018 Dec 27. pii: 5264291. doi: 10.1093/nar/gky1286. PubMed 30590691.
Backbone
  Vector backbone: pDONR221 P4r-P3r
  Backbone manufacturer: Invitrogen
  Backbone size w/o insert (bp): 2664
  Vector type: Synthetic Biology ; pMVP Gateway Entry Plasmid
Growth in bacteria
  Bacterial resistance: Kanamycin, 50 μg/mL
  Growth temperature: 37°C
  Growth strain: DH5alpha
  Copy number: High Copy
Gene/Insert
  Gene/Insert name: eCFP
  Species: Synthetic
  Insert size (bp): 723
  Cloning method: Gateway Cloning
  Sequencing primers: 5′ M13F; 3′ M13R
Terms and licenses: Academic/Nonprofit Terms; Industry Terms: Not Available to Industry
How to cite: IO502: pMVP (R4-R3) eCFP was a gift from Christopher Newgard (Addgene plasmid # 121734 ; http://n2t.net/addgene:121734 ; RRID:Addgene_121734)
